>Addgene plasmid #212759 | YIp211-ADH-NUbo-E3(63)-mCherry-VSV | addgene full sequence | sequence record 420238 | Addgene NGS Result
TCTTCCGCTTCCTCGCTCACTGACTCGCTGCGCTCGGTCGTTCGGCTGCGGCGAGCGGTATCAGCTCACT
CAAAGGCGGTAATACGGTTATCCACAGAATCAGGGGATAACGCAGGAAAGAACATGTGAGCAAAAGGCCA
GCAAAAGGCCAGGAACCGTAAAAAGGCCGCGTTGCTGGCGTTTTTCCATAGGCTCCGCCCCCCTGACGAG
CATCACAAAAATCGACGCTCAAGTCAGAGGTGGCGAAACCCGACAGGACTATAAAGATACCAGGCGTTTC
CCCCTGGAAGCTCCCTCGTGCGCTCTCCTGTTCCGACCCTGCCGCTTACCGGATACCTGTCCGCCTTTCT
CCCTTCGGGAAGCGTGGCGCTTTCTCATAGCTCACGCTGTAGGTATCTCAGTTCGGTGTAGGTCGTTCGC
TCCAAGCTGGGCTGTGTGCACGAACCCCCCGTTCAGCCCGACCGCTGCGCCTTATCCGGTAACTATCGTC
TTGAGTCCAACCCGGTAAGACACGACTTATCGCCACTGGCAGCAGCCACTGGTAACAGGATTAGCAGAGC
GAGGTATGTAGGCGGTGCTACAGAGTTCTTGAAGTGGTGGCCTAACTACGGCTACACTAGAAGAACAGTA
TTTGGTATCTGCGCTCTGCTGAAGCCAGTTACCTTCGGAAAAAGAGTTGGTAGCTCTTGATCCGGCAAAC
AAACCACCGCTGGTAGCGGTGGTTTTTTTGTTTGCAAGCAGCAGATTACGCGCAGAAAAAAAGGATCTCA
AGAAGATCCTTTGATCTTTTCTACGGGGTCTGACGCTCAGTGGAACGAAAACTCACGTTAAGGGATTTTG
GTCATGAGATTATCAAAAAGGATCTTCACCTAGATCCTTTTAAATTAAAAATGAAGTTTTAAATCAATCT
AAAGTATATATGAGTAAACTTGGTCTGACAGTTACCAATGCTTAATCAGTGAGGCACCTATCTCAGCGAT
CTGTCTATTTCGTTCATCCATAGTTGCCTGACTCCCCGTCGTGTAGATAACTACGATACGGGAGGGCTTA
CCATCTGGCCCCAGTGCTGCAATGATACCGCGAGACCCACGCTCACCGGCTCCAGATTTATCAGCAATAA
ACCAGCCAGCCGGAAGGGCCGAGCGCAGAAGTGGTCCTGCAACTTTATCCGCCTCCATCCAGTCTATTAA
TTGTTGCCGGGAAGCTAGAGTAAGTAGTTCGCCAGTTAATAGTTTGCGCAACGTTGTTGCCATTGCTACA
GGCATCGTGGTGTCACGCTCGTCGTTTGGTATGGCTTCATTCAGCTCCGGTTCCCAACGATCAAGGCGAG
TTACATGATCCCCCATGTTGTGCAAAAAAGCGGTTAGCTCCTTCGGTCCTCCGATCGTTGTCAGAAGTAA
GTTGGCCGCAGTGTTATCACTCATGGTTATGGCAGCACTGCATAATTCTCTTACTGTCATGCCATCCGTA
AGATGCTTTTCTGTGACTGGTGAGTACTCAACCAAGTCATTCTGAGAATAGTGTATGCGGCGACCGAGTT
GCTCTTGCCCGGCGTCAATACGGGATAATACCGCGCCACATAGCAGAACTTTAAAAGTGCTCATCATTGG
AAAACGTTCTTCGGGGCGAAAACTCTCAAGGATCTTACCGCTGTTGAGATCCAGTTCGATGTAACCCACT
CGTGCACCCAACTGATCTTCAGCATCTTTTACTTTCACCAGCGTTTCTGGGTGAGCAAAAACAGGAAGGC
AAAATGCCGCAAAAAAGGGAATAAGGGCGACACGGAAATGTTGAATACTCATACTCTTCCTTTTTCAATA
TTATTGAAGCATTTATCAGGGTTATTGTCTCATGAGCGGATACATATTTGAATGTATTTAGAAAAATAAA
CAAATAGGGGTTCCGCGCACATTTCCCCGAAAAGTGCCACCTGACGTCTAAGAAACCATTATTATCATGA
CATTAACCTATAAAAATAGGCGTATCACGAGGCCAGCTTTTCAATTCATCATTTTTTTTTTATTCTTTTT
TTTGATTTCGGTTTCCTTGAAATTTTTTTGATTCGGTAATCTCCGAACAGAAGGAAGAACGAAGGAAGGA
GCACAGACTTAGATTGGTATATATACGCATATGTAGTGTTGAAGAAACATGAAATTGCCCAGTATTCTTA
ACCCAACTGCACAGAACAAAAACATGCAGGAAACGAAGATAAATCATGTCGAAAGCTACATATAAGGAAC
GTGCTGCTACTCATCCTAGTCCTGTTGCTGCCAAGCTATTTAATATCATGCACGAAAAGCAAACAAACTT
GTGTGCTTCATTGGATGTTCGTACCACCAAGGAATTACTGGAGTTAGTTGAAGCATTAGGTCCCAAAATT
TGTTTACTAAAAACACATGTGGATATCTTGACTGATTTTTCCATGGAGGGCACAGTTAAGCCGCTAAAGG
CATTATCCGCCAAGTACAATTTTTTACTCTTCGAAGACAGAAAATTTGCTGACATTGGTAATACAGTCAA
ATTGCAGTACTCTGCGGGTGTATACAGAATAGCAGAATGGGCAGACATTACGAATGCACACGGTGTGGTG
GGCCCAGGTATTGTTAGCGGTTTGAAGCAGGCGGCAGAAGAAGTAACAAAGGAACCTAGAGGCCTTTTGA
TGTTAGCAGAATTGTCATGCAAGGGCTCCCTATCTACTGGAGAATATACTAAGGGTACTGTTGACATTGC
GAAGAGCGACAAAGATTTTGTTATCGGCTTTATTGCTCAAAGAGACATGGGTGGAAGAGATGAAGGTTAC
GATTGGTTGATTATGACACCCGGTGTGGGTTTAGATGACAAGGGAGACGCATTGGGTCAACAGTATAGAA
CCGTGGATGATGTGGTCTCTACAGGATCTGACATTATTATTGTTGGAAGAGGACTATTTGCAAAGGGAAG
GGATGCTAAGGTAGAGGGTGAACGTTACAGAAAAGCAGGCTGGGAAGCATATTTGAGAAGATGCGGCCAG
CAAAACTAAAAAACTGTATTATAAGTAAATGCATGTATACTAAACTCACAAATTAGAGCTTCAATTTAAT
TATATCAGTTATTACCCGCCCTTTCGTCTCGCGCGTTTCGGTGATGACGGTGAAAACCTCTGACACATGC
AGCTCCCGGAGACGGTCACAGCTTGTCTGTAAGCGGATGCCGGGAGCAGACAAGCCCGTCAGGGCGCGTC
AGCGGGTGTTGGCGGGTGTCGGGGCTGGCTTAACTATGCGGCATCAGAGCAGATTGTACTGAGAGTGCAC
CATATGCGGTGTGAAATACCGCACAGATGCGTAAGGAGAAAATACCGCATCAGGCGCCATTCGCCATTCA
GGCTGCGCAACTGTTGGGAAGGGCGATCGGTGCGGGCCTCTTCGCTATTACGCCAGCTGGCGAAAGGGGG
ATGTGCTGCAAGGCGATTAAGTTGGGTAACGCCAGGGTTTTCCCAGTCACGACGTTGTAAAACGACGGCC
AGTGAATTCCTTTTGTTGTTTCCGGGTGTACAATATGGACTTCCTCTTTTCTGGCAACCAAACCCATACA
TCGGGATTCCTATAATACCTTCGTTGGTCTCCCTAACATGTAGGTGGCGGAGGGGAGATATACAATAGAA
CAGATACCAGACAAGACATAATGGGCTAAACAAGACTACACCAATTACACTGCCTCATTGATGGTGGTAC
ATAACGAACTAATACTGTAGCCCTAGACTTGATAGCCATCATCATATCGAAGTTTCACTACCCTTTTTCC
ATTTGCCATCTATTGAAGTAATAATAGGCGCATGCAACTTCTTTTCTTTTTTTTTCTTTTCTCTCTCCCC
CGTTGTTGTCTCACCATATCCGCAATGACAAAAAAATGATGGAAGACACTAAAGGAAAAAATTAACGACA
AAGACAGCACCAACAGATGTCGTTGTTCCAGAGCTGATGAGGGGTATCTCGAAGCACACGAAACTTTTTC
CTTCCTTCATTCACGCACACTACTCTCTAATGAGCAACGGTATACGGCCTTCCTTCCAGTTACTTGAATT
TGAAATAAAAAAAAGTTTGCTGTCTTGCTATCAAGTATAAATAGACCTGCAATTATTAATCTTTTGTTTC
CTCGTCATTGTTCTCGTTCCCTTTCTTCCTTGTTTCTTTTTCTGCACAATATTTCAAGCTATACCAAGCA
TACAATCAACTCCGGATCAGTATGCAGATTTTCGTCAAGACTTTGACCGGTAAAACCGCAACATTGGAAG
TTGAATCTTCCGATACCATCGACAACGTTAAGTCGAAAATTCAAGACAAGGAAGGGATCCCTGGGTCTGG
GGCTTACCCATACGATGTTCCTGACTATGCGGGGAATGGTATCCTCTGGCATGAGATGTGGCATGAAGGC
CTGGAAGAGGCATCTCGTTTGTACTTTGGGGAAAGGAACGTGAAAGGCATGTTTGAGGTGCTGGAGCCCT
TGCATGCTATGATGGAACGGGGCCCCCAGACTCTGAAGGAAACATCCTTTAATCAGGCCTATGGTCGAGA
TTTAATGGAGGCCCAAGAGTGGTGCAGGAAGTACATGAAATCAGGGAATGTCAAGGACCTCCTCCAAGCC
TGGGACCTCTATTATCATGTGTTCCGACGAATCTCAAAGACTAGCGAATTGAATCTACTAGTATCCTCCA
CCAACAGAGATGTACGACTATCGCAAACTTCGGTACCACCAAATGCACTTGCACTTTCTGCACCAGATAG
CAACACTGATGAAGACGCGGAAATCCTGGAAGATTCGGTAGATCAATCCGGTACGGCATGCAGGAGCGAA
GAAAGTTCACAAAACGAGGAGGATCACTTCTGCCCTATTTGTAACTCAGATCTCACACAGTTTCCTGATG
AAGAAGAGACCAGAAAGCACGTAGAGGATTGCATACAGAGAGCTGAAAATGCCCAACAACATACGAATAC
GTCAGATGCAGCAGATGACTCCGTAAAAGAAAGCCCTGCCTTTCAAAATAGAATGTTAGTGTACAAGATA
TCGCCTAATACAACAGATAATGCAATTAAGGAGTGCCCGATTTGTTTTGAGAATATGGAACCCGGTGAGA
AAGTTGGGAGACTAGAATGCTTGTGTGTTTTCCATTATAAGTGTATTAAGAACTGGTTTCACAAAAGGGC
GCAAATGACTGCAGCCCAGAAGGGAAATGGACATGCTTTTGTTAAAAGGAACTTTTGTCCTTTCCATGAT
GCCGTATTTTTAATTAACATGGTGAGCAAGGGCGAGGAGGATAACATGGCCATCATCAAGGAGTTCATGC
GCTTCAAGGTGCACATGGAGGGCTCCGTGAACGGCCACGAGTTCGAGATCGAGGGCGAGGGCGAGGGCCG
CCCCTACGAGGGCACCCAGACCGCCAAGCTGAAGGTGACCAAGGGTGGCCCCCTGCCCTTCGCCTGGGAC
ATCCTGTCCCCTCAGTTCATGTACGGCTCCAAGGCCTACGTGAAGCACCCCGCCGACATCCCCGACTACT
TGAAGCTGTCCTTCCCCGAGGGCTTCAAGTGGGAGCGCGTGATGAACTTCGAGGACGGCGGCGTGGTGAC
CGTGACCCAGGACTCCTCCCTGCAGGACGGCGAGTTCATCTACAAGGTGAAGCTGCGCGGCACCAACTTC
CCCTCCGACGGCCCCGTAATGCAGAAGAAGACCATGGGCTGGGAGGCCTCCTCCGAGCGGATGTACCCCG
AGGACGGCGCCCTGAAGGGCGAGATCAAGCAGAGGCTGAAGCTGAAGGACGGCGGCCACTACGACGCTGA
GGTCAAGACCACCTACAAGGCCAAGAAGCCCGTGCAGCTGCCCGGCGCCTACAACGTCAACATCAAGTTG
GACATCACCTCCCACAACGAGGACTACACCATCGTGGAACAGTACGAACGCGCCGAGGGCCGCCACTCCA
CCGGCGGCATGGACGAGCTGTACAAATTAATTAATTATACTGACATAGAAATGAACAGATTGGGAAAGTA
GCCTGCAGCCAAGCTAATTCCGGGCGAATTTCTTATGATTTATGATTTTTATTATTAAATAAGTTATAAA
AAAAATAAGTGTATACAAATTTTAAAGTGACTCTTAGGTTTTAAAACGAAAATTCTTATTCTTGAGTAAC
TCTTTCCTGTAGGTCAGGTTGCTTTCTCAGGTATAGCATGAGGTCGCTCTTATTGACCACACCTCTACCG
GCATGCAAGCTTGGCGTAATCATGGTCATAGCTGTTTCCTGTGTGAAATTGTTATCCGCTCACAATTCCA
CACAACATACGAGCCGGAAGCATAAAGTGTAAAGCCTGGGGTGCCTAATGAGTGAGCTAACTCACATTAA
TTGCGTTGCGCTCACTGCCCGCTTTCCAGTCGGGAAACCTGTCGTGCCAGCTGCATTAATGAATCGGCCA
ACGCGCGGGGAGAGGCGGTTTGCGTATTGGGCGC
Features (pLannotate 1.2.2; 19 found; start..end, strand, type, name):
    183..771     -  rep_origin     ori: high-copy-number ColE1/pMB1/pBR322/pUC origin of replication
    942..1802    -  CDS            AmpR: β-lactamase; bla; confers resistance to ampicillin, carbenicillin, and related antibiotics
   1803..1907    -  promoter       AmpR promoter: bla
   2000..2215    +  promoter       URA3 promoter: S. cerevisiae URA3
   2216..3019    +  CDS            URA3: orotidine-5'-phosphate decarboxylase, required for uracil biosynthesis; S. cerevisiae URA3; yeast auxotrophic marker, counterselectable with 5-fluoroorotic acid (5-FOA)
   3108..3143    +  CDS            rop (fragment): Rop protein, which maintains plasmids at low copy number; rop
   3245..3344    +  misc_feature   bom (fragment): basis of mobility region from pBR322
   3350..3507    -  CDS            lacZα (fragment): LacZα fragment of β-galactosidase; lacZ fragment
   3815..4211    +  promoter       ADH1 promoter: S. cerevisiae ADH1; promoter for alcohol dehydrogenase 1
   4222..4332    +  CDS            ubiquitin (fragment): Saccharomyces cerevisiae ubiquitin
   4345..4373    +  CDS            3xHA (fragment): three tandem HA epitope tags
   4381..4659    +  CDS            FRB*: T2098L mutant of FKBP-rapamycin binding domain of human FRAP binds synthetic ligands such as AP21967
   4669..5259    +  CDS            PIB1 (fragment): PIB1_YEAST - Experimental evidence at protein level: Swiss-Prot protein existence level 1. Functions as an E3 ubiquitin-protein ligase. Binds phospholipid vesicles containing phosphatidylinositol 3-phosphate. From Saccharomyces cerevisiae (strain ATCC 204508 / S288c) (Baker's yeast).
   5269..5976    +  CDS            mCherry: mCherry is a basic (constitutively fluorescent) red fluorescent protein published in 2004, derived from Discosoma sp.. It is reported to be a very rapidly-maturing monomer with low acid sensitivity.
   6044..6231    +  terminator     ADH1 terminator: S. cerevisiae ADH1; transcription terminator for the S. cerevisiae alcohol dehydrogenase 1 (ADH1) gene
   6279..6295    -  protein_bind   lac operator: The lac repressor binds to the lac operator to inhibit transcription in E. coli. This inhibition can be relieved by adding lactose or isopropyl-β-D-thiogalactopyranoside (IPTG). lac repressor encoded by lacI
   6303..6333    -  promoter       lac promoter: promoter for the E. coli lac operon
   6348..6369    -  protein_bind   CAP binding site: CAP binding activates transcription in the presence of cAMP. E. coli catabolite activator protein
   6382..6474    -  CDS            lacI (fragment): lac repressor; lacI; The lac repressor binds to the lac operator to inhibit transcription in E. coli. This inhibition can be relieved by adding lactose or isopropyl-β-D-thiogalactopyranoside (IPTG).
