[The description below was written by a language model from this plasmid's Addgene catalogue record and pLannotate feature annotations shown in this document.]
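Description:
YIp211-ADH-NUbo-E3(63)-mCherry-VSV is a yeast integrative expression plasmid built on the YIplac211 backbone for constitutive production of a fusion protein in budding yeast (Saccharomyces cerevisiae). As an integrating vector it carries no annotated yeast replication origin, so stable maintenance depends on recombination into the genome. Selection uses the URA3 marker under its own promoter, which complements uracil auxotrophy and can be counterselected with 5-FOA. In E. coli the plasmid is propagated at high copy through a ColE1/pUC-type origin and selected with ampicillin via β-lactamase. Remnants of the lacZα cloning region, the lac promoter and operator, and fragments of rop, bom and lacI are backbone leftovers with no stated role.

The expression cassette runs from the S. cerevisiae ADH1 promoter to the ADH1 terminator. According to the feature table, the open reading frame begins with a fragment of yeast ubiquitin, which presumably corresponds to the N-terminal "NUbo" tag. This is followed by a partial HA epitope match, the FRB* domain (the T2098L mutant of the human FKBP-rapamycin binding domain, used for ligand-induced dimerisation) and a fragment of the yeast E3 ubiquitin ligase Pib1. This mix of parts is consistent with the human and yeast species listing for the E3(63) insert. mCherry follows at the C terminus, giving a red fluorescent readout of expression and localisation. The VSV epitope named in the record was not picked up by the annotation.

The associated publication describes an inducible, linkage-specific polyubiquitylation tool. The "63" in the insert name suggests a K63-linkage-specific ligase module, although the record does not state this explicitly. The construct supplies constitutive expression of this engineered, fluorescently tagged E3 component in yeast.
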