Addgene plasmid #212759: YIp211-ADH-NUbo-E3(63)-mCherry-VSV
Purpose: Constitutive expression of NUbo-E3(63)-mCherry-VSV in budding yeast
Depositing lab: Helle Ulrich. Depositing organization: Institut fuer Molekulare Biologie (IMB Mainz). Publication: Ubiquiton-An inducible, linkage-specific polyubiquitylation tool. Renz C, Asimaki E, Meister C, Albanese V, Petriukov K, Krapoth NC, Wegmann S, Wollscheid HP, Wong RP, Fulzele A, Chen JX, Leon S, Ulrich HD. Mol Cell. 2024 Jan 18;84(2):386-400.e11. doi: 10.1016/j.molcel.2023.11.016. Epub 2023 Dec 15. PubMed 38103558.
Backbone
  Vector backbone: YIplac211
  Vector type: Yeast Expression ; integrative vector
  Selectable markers: URA3
Growth in bacteria
  Bacterial resistance: Ampicillin, 100 μg/mL
  Growth temperature: 37°C
  Growth strain: Top10
  Copy number: High Copy
Gene/Insert
  Gene/Insert name: E3(63)
  Species: H. sapiens (human), S. cerevisiae (budding yeast)
  Promoter: ADH1
  Tag / fusion protein: NUbo (N terminal on insert); mCherry-VSV (C terminal on insert)
  Cloning method: Restriction Enzyme; 5′ cloning site unknown (unknown if destroyed)
Terms and licenses: Academic/Nonprofit Terms; Industry Terms: Not Available to Industry
Depositor comments: pHU4602
How to cite: YIp211-ADH-NUbo-E3(63)-mCherry-VSV was a gift from Helle Ulrich (Addgene plasmid # 212759 ; http://n2t.net/addgene:212759 ; RRID:Addgene_212759)
